>Addgene plasmid #185662 | hiSIIN | addgene full sequence | sequence record 367402 | Addgene NGS Result
GTGTGGAAAGTCCCCAGGCTCCCCAGCAGGCAGAAGTATGCAAAGCATGCATCTCAATTAGTCAGCAACC
AGGTGTGGAAAGTCCCCAGGCTCCCCAGCAGGCAGAAGTATGCAAAGCATGCATCTCAATTAGTCAGCAA
CCATAGTCCCGCCCCTAACTCCGCCCATCCCGCCCCTAACTCCGCCCAGTTCCGCCCATTCTCCGCCCCA
TGGCTGACTAATTTTTTTTATTTATGCAGAGGCCGAGGCCGCCTCTGCCTCTGAGCTATTCCAGAAGTAG
TGAGGAGGCTTTTTTGGAGGCCTAGGCTTTTGCAAAAAGCTCCCGGGAGCTTGTATATCCATTTTCGGAT
CTGATCAGCACGTGTTGACAATTAATCATCGGCATAGTATATCGGCATAGTATAATACGACAAGGTGAGG
AACTAAACCATGGCCAAGTTGACCAGTGCCGTTCCGGTGCTCACCGCGCGCGACGTCGCCGGAGCGGTCG
AGTTCTGGACCGACCGGCTCGGGTTCTCCCGGGACTTCGTGGAGGACGACTTCGCCGGTGTGGTCCGGGA
CGACGTGACCCTGTTCATCAGCGCGGTCCAGGACCAGGTGGTGCCGGACAACACCCTGGCCTGGGTGTGG
GTGCGCGGCCTGGACGAGCTGTACGCCGAGTGGTCGGAGGTCGTGTCCACGAACTTCCGGGACGCCTCCG
GGCCGGCCATGACCGAGATCGGCGAGCAGCCGTGGGGGCGGGAGTTCGCCCTGCGCGACCCGGCCGGCAA
CTGCGTGCACTTCGTGGCCGAGGAGCAGGACTGACACGTGCTACGAGATTTCGATTCCACCGCCGCCTTC
TATGAAAGGTTGGGCTTCGGAATCGTTTTCCGGGACGCCGGCTGGATGATCCTCCAGCGCGGGGATCTCA
TGCTGGAGTTCTTCGCCCACCCCAACTTGTTTATTGCAGCTTATAATGGTTACAAATAAAGCAATAGCAT
CACAAATTTCACAAATAAAGCATTTTTTTCACTGCATTCTAGTTGTGGTTTGTCCAAACTCATCAATGTA
TCTTATCATGTCTGTATACCGTCGACCTCTAGCTAGAGCTTGGCGTAATCATGGTCATAGCTGTTTCCTG
TGTGAAATTGTTATCCGCTCACAATTCCACACAACATACGAGCCGGAAGCATAAAGTGTAAAGCCTGGGG
TGCCTAATGAGTGAGCTAACTCACATTAATTGCGTTGCGCTCACTGCCCGCTTTCCAGTCGGGAAACCTG
TCGTGCCAGCTGCATTAATGAATCGGCCAACGCGCGGGGAGAGGCGGTTTGCGTATTGGGCGCTCTTCCG
CTTCCTCGCTCACTGACTCGCTGCGCTCGGTCGTTCGGCTGCGGCGAGCGGTATCAGCTCACTCAAAGGC
GGTAATACGGTTATCCACAGAATCAGGGGATAACGCAGGAAAGAACATGTGAGCAAAAGGCCAGCAAAAG
GCCAGGAACCGTAAAAAGGCCGCGTTGCTGGCGTTTTTCCATAGGCTCCGCCCCCCTGACGAGCATCACA
AAAATCGACGCTCAAGTCAGAGGTGGCGAAACCCGACAGGACTATAAAGATACCAGGCGTTTCCCCCTGG
AAGCTCCCTCGTGCGCTCTCCTGTTCCGACCCTGCCGCTTACCGGATACCTGTCCGCCTTTCTCCCTTCG
GGAAGCGTGGCGCTTTCTCATAGCTCACGCTGTAGGTATCTCAGTTCGGTGTAGGTCGTTCGCTCCAAGC
TGGGCTGTGTGCACGAACCCCCCGTTCAGCCCGACCGCTGCGCCTTATCCGGTAACTATCGTCTTGAGTC
CAACCCGGTAAGACACGACTTATCGCCACTGGCAGCAGCCACTGGTAACAGGATTAGCAGAGCGAGGTAT
GTAGGCGGTGCTACAGAGTTCTTGAAGTGGTGGCCTAACTACGGCTACACTAGAAGAACAGTATTTGGTA
TCTGCGCTCTGCTGAAGCCAGTTACCTTCGGAAAAAGAGTTGGTAGCTCTTGATCCGGCAAACAAACCAC
CGCTGGTAGCGGTGGTTTTTTTGTTTGCAAGCAGCAGATTACGCGCAGAAAAAAAGGATCTCAAGAAGAT
CCTTTGATCTTTTCTACGGGGTCTGACGCTCAGTGGAACGAAAACTCACGTTAAGGGATTTTGGTCATGA
GATTATCAAAAAGGATCTTCACCTAGATCCTTTTAAATTAAAAATGAAGTTTTAAATCAATCTAAAGTAT
ATATGAGTAAACTTGGTCTGACAGTTACCAATGCTTAATCAGTGAGGCACCTATCTCAGCGATCTGTCTA
TTTCGTTCATCCATAGTTGCCTGACTCCCCGTCGTGTAGATAACTACGATACGGGAGGGCTTACCATCTG
GCCCCAGTGCTGCAATGATACCGCGAGACCCACGCTCACCGGCTCCAGATTTATCAGCAATAAACCAGCC
AGCCGGAAGGGCCGAGCGCAGAAGTGGTCCTGCAACTTTATCCGCCTCCATCCAGTCTATTAATTGTTGC
CGGGAAGCTAGAGTAAGTAGTTCGCCAGTTAATAGTTTGCGCAACGTTGTTGCCATTGCTACAGGCATCG
TGGTGTCACGCTCGTCGTTTGGTATGGCTTCATTCAGCTCCGGTTCCCAACGATCAAGGCGAGTTACATG
ATCCCCCATGTTGTGCAAAAAAGCGGTTAGCTCCTTCGGTCCTCCGATCGTTGTCAGAAGTAAGTTGGCC
GCAGTGTTATCACTCATGGTTATGGCAGCACTGCATAATTCTCTTACTGTCATGCCATCCGTAAGATGCT
TTTCTGTGACTGGTGAGTACTCAACCAAGTCATTCTGAGAATAGTGTATGCGGCGACCGAGTTGCTCTTG
CCCGGCGTCAATACGGGATAATACCGCGCCACATAGCAGAACTTTAAAAGTGCTCATCATTGGAAAACGT
TCTTCGGGGCGAAAACTCTCAAGGATCTTACCGCTGTTGAGATCCAGTTCGATGTAACCCACTCGTGCAC
CCAACTGATCTTCAGCATCTTTTACTTTCACCAGCGTTTCTGGGTGAGCAAAAACAGGAAGGCAAAATGC
CGCAAAAAAGGGAATAAGGGCGACACGGAAATGTTGAATACTCATACTCTTCCTTTTTCAATATTATTGA
AGCATTTATCAGGGTTATTGTCTCATGAGCGGATACATATTTGAATGTATTTAGAAAAATAAACAAATAG
GGGTTCCGCGCACATTTCCCCGAAAAGTGCCACCTGACGTCGACGGATCGGGAGATCTCCCGATCCCCTA
TGGTGCACTCTCAGTACAATCTGCTCTGATGCCGCATAGTTAAGCCAGTATCTGCTCCCTGCTTGTGTGT
TGGAGGTCGCTGAGTAGTGCGCGAGCAAAATTTAAGCTACAACAAGGCAAGGCTTGACCGACAATTGCAT
GAAGAATCTGCTTAGGGTTAGGCGTTTTGCGCTGCTTCGCGATGTACGGGCCAGATATACGCGTTGACAT
TGATTATTGACTAGTTATTAATAGTAATCAATTACGGGGTCATTAGTTCATAGCCCATATATGGAGTTCC
GCGTTACATAACTTACGGTAAATGGCCCGCCTGGCTGACCGCCCAACGACCCCCGCCCATTGACGTCAAT
AATGACGTATGTTCCCATAGTAACGCCAATAGGGACTTTCCATTGACGTCAATGGGTGGAGTATTTACGG
TAAACTGCCCACTTGGCAGTACATCAAGTGTATCATATGCCAAGTACGCCCCCTATTGACGTCAATGACG
GTAAATGGCCCGCCTGGCATTATGCCCAGTACATGACCTTATGGGACTTTCCTACTTGGCAGTACATCTA
CGTATTAGTCATCGCTATTACCATGGTGATGCGGTTTTGGCAGTACATCAATGGGCGTGGATAGCGGTTT
GACTCACGGGGATTTCCAAGTCTCCACCCCATTGACGTCAATGGGAGTTTGTTTTGGCACCAAAATCAAC
GGGACTTTCCAAAATGTCGTAACAACTCCGCCCCATTGACGCAAATGGGCGGTAGGCGTGTACGGTGGGA
GGTCTATATAAGCAGCGCGTTTTGCCTGTACTGGGTCTCTCTGGTTAGACCAGATCTGAGCCTGGGAGCT
CTCTGGCTAACTAGGGAACCCACTGCTTAAGCCTCAATAAAGCTTGCCTTGAGTGCTTCAAGTAGTGTGT
GCCCGTCTGTTGTGTGACTCTGGTAACTAGAGATCCCTCAGACCCTTTTAGTCAGTGTGGAAAATCTCTA
GCAGTGGCGCCCGAACAGGGACTTGAAAGCGAAAGGGAAACCAGAGGAGCTCTCTCGACGCAGGACTCGG
CTTGCTGAAGCGCGCACGGCAAGAGGCGAGGGGCGGCGACTGGTGAGTACGCCAAAAATTTTGACTAGCG
GAGGCTAGAAGGAGAGAGATGGGTGCGAGAGCGTCAGTATTAAGCGGGGGAGAATTAGATCGCGATGGGA
AAAAATTCGGTTAAGGCCAGGGGGAAAGAAAAAATATAAATTAAAACATATAGTATGGGCAAGCAGGGAG
CTAGAACGATTCGCAGTTAATCCTGGCCTGTTAGAAACATCAGAAGGCTGTAGACAAATACTGGGACAGC
TACAACCATCCCTTCAGACAGGATCAGAAGAACTTAGATCATTATATAATACAGTAGCAACCCTCTATTG
TGTGCATCAAAGGATAGAGATAAAAGACACCAAGGAAGCTTTAGACAAGATAGAGGAAGAGCAAAACAAA
AGTAAGACCACCGCACAGCAAGCGGCCGCTGATCTTCAGACCTGGAGGAGGAGATATGAGGGACAATTGG
AGAAGTGAATTATATAAATATAAAGTAGTAAAAATTGAACCATTAGGAGTAGCACCCACCAAGGCAAAGA
GAAGAGTGGTGCAGAGAGAAAAAAGAGCAGTGGGAATAGGAGCTTTGTTCCTTGGGTTCTTGGGAGCAGC
AGGAAGCACTATGGGCGCAGCGTCAATGACGCTGACGGTACAGGCCAGACAATTATTGTCTGGTATAGTG
CAGCAGCAGAACAATTTGCTGAGGGCTATTGAGGCGCAACAGCATCTGTTGCAACTCACAGTCTGGGGCA
TCAAGCAGCTCCAGGCAAGAATCCTGGCTGTGGAAAGATACCTAAAGGATCAACAGCTCCTGGGGATTTG
GGGTTGCTCTGGAAAACTCATTTGCACCACTGCTGTGCCTTGGAATGCTAGTTGGAGTAATAAATCTCTG
GAACAGATTTGGAATCACACGACCTGGATGGAGTGGGACAGAGAAATTAACAATTACACAAGCTTAATAC
ACTCCTTAATTGAAGAATCGCAAAACCAGCAAGAAAAGAATGAACAAGAATTATTGGAATTAGATAAATG
GGCAAGTTTGTGGAATTGGTTTAACATAACAAATTGGCTGTGGTATATAAAATTATTCATAATGATAGTA
GGAGGCTTGGTAGGTTTAAGAATAGTTTTTGCTGTACTTTCTATAGTGAATAGAGTTAGGCAGGGATATT
CACCATTATCGTTTCAGACCCACCTCCCAACCCCGAGGGGACCCGACAGGCCCGAAGGAATAGAAGAAGA
AGGTGGAGAGAGAGACAGAGACAGATCCATTCGATTAGTGAACGGATCGGCACTGCGTGCGCCAATTCTG
CAGACAAATGGCAGTATTCATCCACAATTTTAAAAGAAAAGGGGGGATTGGGGGGTACAGTGCAGGGGAA
AGAATAGTAGACATAATAGCAACAGACATACAAACTAAAGAATTACAAAAACAAATTACAAAAATTCAAA
ATTTTCGGGTTTATTACAGGGACAGCAGAGATCCAGTTTGGTTAATTAAGGTACCGATCAGTGTGAGGGA
GTGTAAAGCTGGTTTGGCTCCGGTGCCCGTCAGTGGGCAGAGCGCACATCGCCCACAGTCCCCGAGAAGT
TGGGGGGAGGGGTCGGCAATTGAACCGGTGCCTAGAGAAGGTGGCGCGGGGTAAACTGGGAAAGTGATGT
CGTGTACTGGCTCCGCCTTTTTCCCGAGGGTGGGGGAGAACCGTATATAAGTGCAGTAGTCGCCGTGAAC
GTTCTTTTTCGCAACGGGTTTGCCGCCAGAACACAGGTAAGTGCCGTGTGTGGTTCCCGCGGGCCTGGCC
TCTTTACGGGTTATGGCCCTTGCGTGCCTTGAATTACTTCCACCTGGCTGCAGTACGTGATTCTTGATCC
CGAGCTTCGGGTTGGAAGTGGGTGGGAGAGTTCGAGGCCTTGCGCTTAAGGAGCCCCTTCGCCTCGTGCT
TGAGTTGAGGCCTGGCCTGGGCGCTGGGGCCGCCGCGTGCGAATCTGGTGGCACCTTCGCGCCTGTCTCG
CTGCTTTCGATAAGTCTCTAGCCATTTAAAATTTTTGATGACCTGCTGCGACGCTTTTTTTCTGGCAAGA
TAGTCTTGTAAATGCGGGCCAAGATCTGCACACTGGTATTTCGGTTTTTGGGGCCGCGGGCGGCGACGGG
GCCCGTGCGTCCCAGCGCACATGTTCGGCGAGGCGGGGCCTGCGAGCGCGGCCACCGAGAATCGGACGGG
GGTAGTCTCAAGCTGGCCGGCCTGCTCTGGTGCCTGGCCTCGCGCCGCCGTGTATCGCCCCGCCCTGGGC
GGCAAGGCTGGCCCGGTCGGCACCAGTTGCGTGAGCGGAAAGATGGCCGCTTCCCGGCCCTGCTGCAGGG
AGCTCAAAATGGAGGACGCGGCGCTCGGGAGAGCGGGCGGGTGAGTCACCCACACAAAGGAAAAGGGCCT
TTCCGTCCTCAGCCGTCGCTTCATGTGACTCCACGGAGTACCGGGCGCCGTCCAGGCACCTCGATTAGTT
CTCGAGCTTTTGGAGTACGTCGTCTTTAGGTTGGGGGGAGGGGTTTTATGCGATGGAGTTTCCCCACACT
GAGTGGGTGGAGACTGAAGTTAGGCCAGCTTGGCACTTGATGTAATTCTCCTTGGAATTTGCCCTTTTTG
AGTTTGGATCTTGGTTCATTCTCAAGCCTCAGACAGTGGTTCAAAGTTTTTTTCTTCCATTTCAGGTGTC
GTGACTAACTCGAACGCTAGCTGTGCGATCGTTTATGGTGAGCAAGGGCGAGGCAGTGATCAAGGAGTTC
ATGCGGTTCAAGGTGCACATGGAGGGCTCCATGAACGGCCACGAGTTCGAGATCGAGGGCGAGGGCGAGG
GCCGCCCCTACGAGGGCACCCAGACCGCCAAGCTGAAGGTGACCAAGGGTGGCCCCCTGCCCTTCTCCTG
GGACATCCTGTCCCCTCAGTTCATGTACGGCTCCAGGGCCTTCACCAAGCACCCCGCCGACATCCCCGAC
TACTATAAGCAGTCCTTCCCCGAGGGCTTCAAGTGGGAGCGCGTGATGAACTTCGAGGACGGCGGCGCCG
TGACCGTGACCCAGGACACCTCCCTGGAGGACGGCACCCTGATCTACAAGGTGAAGCTCCGCGGCACCAA
CTTCCCTCCTGACGGCCCCGTAATGCAGAAGAAGACAATGGGCTGGGAAGCGTCCACCGAGCGGTTGTAC
CCCGAGGACGGCGTGCTGAAGGGCGACATTAAGATGGCCCTGCGCCTGAAGGACGGCGGCCGCTACCTGG
CGGACTTCAAGACCACCTACAAGGCCAAGAAGCCCGTGCAGATGCCCGGCGCCTACAACGTCGACCGCAA
GTTGGACATCACCTCCCACAACGAGGACTACACCGTGGTGGAACAGTACGAACGCTCCGAGGGCCGCCAC
TCCACCGGCGGCATGGACGAGCTGTACAAGGAGCAGCTCGAGAGTATAATCAACTTTGAAAAACTGTAAT
GACGTACGGCTAAGCCTCGACTAGGGATAACAGGGTAATTGTTTGAATGAGGCTTCAGTACTTTACAGAA
TCGTTGCCTGCACATCTTGGAAACACTTGCTGGGATTACTTCTTCAGGTTAACCCAACAGAAGGCTCGAG
AAGGTATATTGCTGTTGACAGTGAGCGCCACCAATAAATTACAGTCTTATAGTGAAGCCACAGATGTATA
AGACTGTAATTTATTGGTGTTGCCTACTGCCTCGGAATTCAAGGGGCTACTTTAGGAGCAATTATCTTGT
TTACTAAAACTGAATACCTTGCTATCTCTTTGATACATTTTTACAAAGCTGAATTAAAATGGTATAAATT
AAATCACTTTTTTCAATTCTACCAAACGTTGTTTGTTTGGGGTTGAATTACTCTACATGTTTAAGGGTTC
CGGTTCCACTAGGTACAATTCGATATCAAGCTTATCGATAATCAACCTCTGGATTACAAAATTTGTGAAA
GATTGACTGGTATTCTTAACTATGTTGCTCCTTTTACGCTATGTGGATACGCTGCTTTAATGCCTTTGTA
TCATGCTATTGCTTCCCGTATGGCTTTCATTTTCTCCTCCTTGTATAAATCCTGGTTGCTGTCTCTTTAT
GAGGAGTTGTGGCCCGTTGTCAGGCAACGTGGCGTGGTGTGCACTGTGTTTGCTGACGCAACCCCCACTG
GTTGGGGCATTGCCACCACCTGTCAGCTCCTTTCCGGGACTTTCGCTTTCCCCCTCCCTATTGCCACGGC
GGAACTCATCGCCGCCTGCCTTGCCCGCTGCTGGACAGGGGCTCGGCTGTTGGGCACTGACAATTCCGTG
GTGTTGTCGGGGAAATCATCGTCCTTTCCTTGGCTGCTCGCCTGTGTTGCCACCTGGATTCTGCGCGGGA
CGTCCTTCTGCTACGTCCCTTCGGCCCTCAATCCAGCGGACCTTCCTTCCCGCGGCCTGCTGCCGGCTCT
GCGGCCTCTTCCGCGTCTTCGCCTTCGCCCTCAGACGAGTCGGATCTCCCTTTGGGCCGCCTCCCCGCGT
CGACTTTAAGACCAATGACTTACAAGGCAGCTGTAGATCTTAGCCACTTTTTAAAAGAAAAGGGGGGACT
GGAAGGGCTAATTCACTCCCAACGAAGACAAGATCTGCTTTTTGCTTGTACTGGGTCTCTCTGGTTAGAC
CAGATCTGAGCCTGGGAGCTCTCTGGCTAACTAGGGAACCCACTGCTTAAGCCTCAATAAAGCTTGCCTT
GAGTGCTTCAAGTAGTGTGTGCCCGTCTGTTGTGTGACTCTGGTAACTAGAGATCCCTCAGACCCTTTTA
GTCAGTGTGGAAAATCTCTAGCAGGGCCCGGCGAAACCCGCTGATCAGCCTCGACTGTGCCTTCTAGTTG
CCAGCCATCTGTTGTTTGCCCCTCCCCCGTGCCTTCCTTGACCCTGGAAGGTGCCACTCCCACTGTCCTT
TCCTAATAAAATGAGGAAATTGCATCGCATTGTCTGAGTAGGTGTCATTCTATTCTGGGGGGTGGGGTGG
GGCAGGACAGCAAGGGGGAGGATTGGGAAGACAATAGCAGGCATGCTGGGGATGCGGTGGGCTCTATGGC
TTCTGAGGCGGAAAGAACCAGCTGGGGCTCTAGGGGGTATCCCC
[124 nt withheld, positions 9495-9618]
C
[91 nt withheld, positions 9620-9710]
A
[49 nt withheld, positions 9712-9760]
CCTTTGACGTTGGAGTCCACGTTCTTT
[37 nt withheld, positions 9788-9824]
ACCCTATCTCGGTCTATTCTTTTGATTTATAAGGGATTTTGCCGATTTCGGCCTATTGGTTAAAAAATGA
GCTGATTTAACAAAAATTTAACGCGAATTAATTCTGTGGAATGTGTGTCAGTTAGG
Features (pLannotate 1.2.2; 33 found; start..end, strand, type, name):
    364..411     +  promoter       EM7 promoter: synthetic bacterial promoter&nbsp
    430..804     +  CDS            BleoR: antibiotic-binding protein; Sh ble from Streptoalloteichus hindustanus; confers resistance to bleomycin, phleomycin, and Zeocin™
    814..939     +  CDS            ble (fragment): BLE_KLEPN - Experimental evidence at protein level: Swiss-Prot protein existence level 1. Binding protein with a strong affinity to the bleomycin family of antibiotics. Binds to CL990; an antimitotic-antibiotic compound. From Klebsiella pneumoniae.
    934..1055    +  polyA_signal   SV40 poly(A) signal: SV40 polyadenylation signal
   1128..1144    -  protein_bind   lac operator: The lac repressor binds to the lac operator to inhibit transcription in E. coli. This inhibition can be relieved by adding lactose or isopropyl-β-D-thiogalactopyranoside (IPTG). lac repressor encoded by lacI
   1152..1182    -  promoter       lac promoter: promoter for the E. coli lac operon
   1197..1218    -  protein_bind   CAP binding site: CAP binding activates transcription in the presence of cAMP. E. coli catabolite activator protein
   1231..1323    -  CDS            lacI (fragment): lac repressor; lacI; The lac repressor binds to the lac operator to inhibit transcription in E. coli. This inhibition can be relieved by adding lactose or isopropyl-β-D-thiogalactopyranoside (IPTG).
   1506..2094    -  rep_origin     ori: high-copy-number ColE1/pMB1/pBR322/pUC origin of replication
   2265..3125    -  CDS            AmpR: β-lactamase; bla; confers resistance to ampicillin, carbenicillin, and related antibiotics
   3126..3230    -  promoter       AmpR promoter: bla
   3289..3341    -  misc_feature   bom (fragment): basis of mobility region from pBR322
   3496..3875    +  enhancer       CMV enhancer: human cytomegalovirus immediate early enhancer
   3876..4075    +  promoter       CMV promoter: human cytomegalovirus (CMV) immediate early promoter
   4093..4273    +  LTR            5' LTR (truncated): truncated 5' long terminal repeat (LTR) from HIV-1
   4320..4445    +  misc_feature   HIV-1 Ψ: packaging signal of human immunodeficiency virus type 1
   4429..4792    +  CDS            HIV-1 gag (fragment): gag protein from human immunodeficiency virus 1; gag
   4938..5171    +  misc_feature   RRE: The Rev response element (RRE) of HIV-1 allows for Rev-dependent mRNA export from the nucleus to the cytoplasm.
   5548..5648    +  CDS            Rev (fragment): human immunodeficiency virus 1 (HIV-1) Rev protein; rev; enhances nuclear export of unspliced and incompletely spliced viral mRNAs
   5698..5815    +  misc_feature   cPPT/CTS: central polypurine tract and central termination sequence of HIV-1
   5896..7074    +  promoter       EF-1α promoter: strong constitutive promoter for human elongation factor EF-1α
   7105..7800    +  CDS            mScarlet: mScarlet is a basic (constitutively fluorescent) red fluorescent protein published in 2016, derived from synthetic construct. It has moderate acid sensitivity.
   7813..7836    +  CDS            OVA peptide: antigenic CD8+ T cell epitope from chicken ovalbumin
   7883..7976    +  ncRNA          5' miR-30a: sequence upstream of the 71-nt precursor of the human miR-30a microRNA (Zeng et al., 2002) miRNA
   8088..8200    +  ncRNA          3' miR-30a: sequence downstream of the 71-nt precursor of the human miR-30a microRNA (Zeng et al., 2002) miRNA
   8277..8300    +  misc_feature   MCS (fragment): pBluescript multiple cloning site
   8300..8888    +  misc_feature   WPRE: woodchuck hepatitis virus posttranscriptional regulatory element
   8939..8958    +  misc_feature   cPPT/CTS (fragment): central polypurine tract and central termination sequence of HIV-1
   8960..9193    +  LTR            3' LTR (ΔU3): self-inactivating 3' long terminal repeat (LTR) from HIV-1
   9225..9449    +  polyA_signal   bGH poly(A) signal: bovine growth hormone polyadenylation signal
   9453..9474    +  promoter       SV40 promoter (fragment): SV40 enhancer and early promoter
   9495..9923    +  rep_origin     f1 ori (sequence partly withheld): f1 bacteriophage origin of replication; arrow indicates direction of (+) strand synthesis
   9937..316     +  promoter       SV40 promoter (across the origin): SV40 enhancer and early promoter
