[The description below was written by a language model from this plasmid's Addgene catalogue record and pLannotate feature annotations shown in this document.]
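Description:
hiSIIN is a self-inactivating HIV-1-based lentiviral transfer plasmid built on the pLenti Trono backbone, with a sequenced length of about 9.95 kb. It is propagated in E. coli as a high-copy plasmid through a ColE1/pUC-type origin with ampicillin selection (AmpR). The backbone also carries an f1 origin and an SV40 promoter/EM7-driven bleomycin/Zeocin resistance cassette with an SV40 poly(A) signal, which lies outside the LTRs and so is not packaged. Viral genomic RNA is transcribed from a CMV enhancer/promoter fused to a truncated 5' LTR. It contains the Ψ packaging signal with a gag fragment, the RRE for Rev-dependent nuclear export, a cPPT/CTS, a WPRE to boost transcript expression, and a ΔU3 3' LTR followed by a bGH poly(A) signal.

The payload is a single EF-1α promoter-driven transcript. It encodes the red fluorescent protein mScarlet, followed closely by the ovalbumin-derived CD8+ T cell epitope SIINFEKL, an arrangement consistent with a C-terminal fusion to the fluorophore. Downstream lie the 5' and 3' miR-30a flanking sequences. According to the catalogue fields, these frame an shRNA against Apc, although the hairpin itself is not separately annotated in the feature table. One integrated provirus therefore knocks down Apc, marks transduced cells with red fluorescence and supplies a defined model neoantigen.

The stated purpose places this plasmid in a set of shApc lentiviruses that express SIINFEKL at different levels, and its name suggests it is the high-expression member. The record does not say how expression is varied across the set. The associated work concerns neoantigen expression level, T-cell priming and immune escape in colorectal cancer.
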