Addgene plasmid #185662: hiSIIN
Purpose: shApc-expressing lentiviruses with varius levels of expression of SIINFEKL
Depositing lab: Tyler Jacks. Depositing organization: Massachusetts Institute of Technology. Publication: Low neoantigen expression and poor T-cell priming underlie early immune escape in colorectal cancer. Westcott PMK, Sacks NJ, Schenkel JM, Ely ZA, Smith O, Hauck H, Jaeger AM, Zhang D, Backlund CM, Beytagh MC, Patten JJ, Elbashir R, Eng G, Irvine DJ, Yilmaz OH, Jacks T. Nat Cancer. 2021 Oct;2(10):1071-1085. doi: 10.1038/s43018-021-00247-z. Epub 2021 Sep 30. PubMed 34738089.
Backbone
  Vector backbone: pLenti Trono
  Vector type: Lentiviral
Growth in bacteria
  Bacterial resistance: Ampicillin, 100 μg/mL
  Growth temperature: 37°C
  Growth strain: NEB Stable
  Copy number: High Copy
Gene/Insert 1
  Gene/Insert name: mScarlet
  Species: Synthetic
  Promoter: Ef1a
  Cloning method: Gibson Cloning
  Sequencing primers: 5′ N/A; 3′ N/A
Gene/Insert 2
  Gene/Insert name: miR-30a
  Promoter: Ef1a
  Cloning method: Gibson Cloning
  Sequencing primers: 5′ N/A; 3′ N/A
Gene/Insert 3
  Gene/Insert name: shApc
  Promoter: Ef1a
  Cloning method: Gibson Cloning
  Sequencing primers: 5′ N/A; 3′ N/A
Resource information
  A portion of this plasmid was derived from a plasmid made by: Luke Dow mir30 shAPC.
Terms and licenses: Academic/Nonprofit Terms; Industry Terms: Not Available to Industry
How to cite: hiSIIN was a gift from Tyler Jacks (Addgene plasmid # 185662 ; http://n2t.net/addgene:185662 ; RRID:Addgene_185662)
